Addgene plasmid #73693: pAC1451_pmax-BFPKRAB_PUFa
Purpose: BFPKRAB_PUFa in pmax-DEST expression vector
Depositing lab: Albert Cheng. Depositing organization: Jackson Laboratory. Publication: Casilio: a versatile CRISPR-Cas9-Pumilio hybrid for gene regulation and genomic labeling. Cheng AW, Jillette N, Lee P, Plaskon D, Fujiwara Y, Wang W, Taghbalout A, Wang H. Cell Res. 2016 Feb;26(2):254-7. doi: 10.1038/cr.2016.3. Epub 2016 Jan 15. PubMed 26768771.
Backbone
  Vector backbone: pAC90-pmax-DEST
  Vector type: Mammalian Expression
Growth in bacteria
  Bacterial resistance: Kanamycin, 50 μg/mL
  Growth temperature: 37°C
  Growth strain: DH5alpha
  Copy number: Unknown
Gene/Insert
  Gene/Insert name: BFPKRAB_PUFa
  Species: Synthetic
  Promoter: CAGGS + chim intron
  Cloning method: Gateway Cloning
  Sequencing primers: 5′ gggcttgtcgagacagagaagat; 3′ ACCGAGGAGAGGGTTAGGGAT
Terms and licenses: Academic/Nonprofit Terms; Industry Terms: Not Available to Industry
Depositor comments: Please visit http://casil.io for more information, updates and protocols
How to cite: pAC1451_pmax-BFPKRAB_PUFa was a gift from Albert Cheng (Addgene plasmid # 73693)
