[The description below was written by a language model from this plasmid's Addgene catalogue record, the feature table of its GenBank file and pLannotate feature annotations shown in this document.]
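Description:
pAC1451_pmax-BFPKRAB_PUFa is a 5,177 bp mammalian expression plasmid made by Gateway recombination of a synthetic BFPKRAB_PUFa coding sequence into the pAC90-pmax-DEST destination backbone. It is propagated in E. coli from a high-copy ColE1/pUC-type origin and selected with kanamycin through a Tn5 aminoglycoside phosphotransferase (NeoR/KanR) gene, which is preceded by a short fragment of the bla promoter. No mammalian promoter is annotated upstream of this marker, so the record does not show that it is set up for G418 selection in mammalian cells.

The catalogue entry gives the promoter as CAGGS plus a chimeric intron. The sequence annotation instead identifies a CMV immediate-early enhancer and CMV promoter, followed by the β-globin/immunoglobulin chimeric intron, which generally improves transcript processing and expression. Between the attB1 and attB2 sites left by Gateway cloning are three annotated coding segments in the same orientation, consistent with a single fusion protein. TagBFP is a monomeric blue fluorescent protein that allows expression to be monitored. The KRAB domain of human ZNF10 is a transcriptional repression module. The third segment is a fragment of human PUM1 corresponding to the Pumilio/PUF RNA-binding domain, here designated PUFa. A V5 epitope tag is annotated just downstream of attB2, but the record does not state whether it is read in frame with the insert. An SV40 polyadenylation signal terminates the unit.

The plasmid belongs to the Casilio system, a CRISPR-Cas9–Pumilio hybrid for gene regulation and genomic labeling, where it would supply a repressor effector recruited through its PUF domain. The separate GenBank record covers only a 912 bp partial read and annotates just the attB2 site.
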