Features (pLannotate 1.2.2; 14 found; start..end, strand, type, name):
    140..517     +  enhancer       CMV enhancer: human cytomegalovirus immediate early enhancer
    519..718     +  promoter       CMV promoter: human cytomegalovirus (CMV) immediate early promoter
    813..945     +  intron         chimeric intron: chimera between introns from human β-globin and immunoglobulin heavy chain genes
    960..984     +  protein_bind   attB1: mutant version of attB; recombination site for the Gateway® BP reaction BP Clonase™
   1146..1841    +  CDS            TagBFP: TagBFP is a basic (constitutively fluorescent) blue fluorescent protein published in 2008, derived from Entacmaea quadricolor. It is reported to be a very rapidly-maturing monomer with very low acid sensitivity.
   1887..2072    +  CDS            KRAB: Krüppel-associated box (KRAB) transcriptional repression domain from the human zinc finger protein ZNF10 (Margolin et al., 1994)
   2142..3188    +  CDS            PUM1 (fragment): PUM1_HUMAN - Also known as KIAA0099 From Homo sapiens (Human).
   3207..3231    -  protein_bind   attB2: mutant version of attB; recombination site for the Gateway® BP reaction BP Clonase™
   3284..3325    +  CDS            V5 tag: epitope tag from simian virus 5
   3380..3461    -  polyA_signal   SV40 poly(A) signal: SV40 polyadenylation signal
   3484..3552    -  CDS            large T antigen (fragment): large T antigen from SV40 (simian virus 40)
   3659..4246    -  rep_origin     ori: high-copy-number ColE1/pMB1/pBR322/pUC origin of replication
   4327..5121    -  CDS            NeoR/KanR: aminoglycoside phosphotransferase from Tn5; aph(3')-II (or nptII); confers resistance to neomycin, kanamycin, and G418 (Geneticin®)
   5122..5148    -  promoter       AmpR promoter (fragment): bla
>Addgene plasmid #73693 | pAC1451_pmax-BFPKRAB_PUFa | depositor full sequence | sequence record 136521 | pAC1451_pmax-BFPKRAB_PUFa sequence 5177 bps
TCAATATTGGCCATTAGCCATATTATTCATTGGTTATATAGCATAAATCAATATTGGCTATTGGCCATTG
CATACGTTGTATCTATATCATAATATGTACATTTATATTGGCTCATGTCCAATATGACCGCCATGTTGGC
ATTGATTATTGACTAGTTATTAATAGTAATCAATTACGGGGTCATTAGTTCATAGCCCATATATGGAGTT
CCGCGTTACATAACTTACGGTAAATGGCCCGCCTGGCTGACCGCCCAACGACCCCCGCCCATTGACGTCA
ATAATGACGTATGTTCCCATAGTAACGCCAATAGGGACTTTCCATTGACGTCAATGGGTGGAGTATTTAC
GGTAAACTGCCCACTTGGCAGTACATCAAGTGTATCATATGCCAAGTCCGCCCCCTATTGACGTCAATGA
CGGTAAATGGCCCGCCTGGCATTATGCCCAGTACATGACCTTACGGGACTTTCCTACTTGGCAGTACATC
TACGTATTAGTCATCGCTATTACCATGGTGATGCGGTTTTGGCAGTACACCAATGGGCGTGGATAGCGGT
TTGACTCACGGGGATTTCCAAGTCTCCACCCCATTGACGTCAATGGGAGTTTGTTTTGGCACCAAAATCA
ACGGGACTTTCCAAAATGTCGTAATAACCCCGCCCCGTTGACGCAAATGGGCGGTAGGCGTGTACGGTGG
GAGGTCTATATAAGCAGAGGTCGTTTAGTGAACCGTCAGATCACTAGTAGCTTTATTGCGGTAGTTTATC
ACAGTTAAATTGCTAACGCAGTCAGTGCTCGACTGATCACAGGTAAGTATCAAGGTTACAAGACAGGTTT
AAGGAGGCCAATAGAAACTGGGCTTGTCGAGACAGAGAAGATTCTTGCGTTTCTGATAGGCACCTATTGG
TCTTACTGACATCCACTTTGCCTTTCTCTCCACAGGGAAAAAACAATTGACAAGTTTGTACAAAAAAGCA
GGCTCCGAATTCACCGGTGCCGCCACCATGGCCTATCCCTATGACGTGCCCGATTATGCCAGCCTGGGCA
GCGGCTCCCCCAAGAAAAAACGCAAGGTGGAAGATCCTAAGAAAAAGCGGAAAGTGGACGGCATTGGTAG
TGGGAGCAACGGCAGCAGCGGATCCAGCGAGCTGATTAAGGAGAACATGCACATGAAGCTGTACATGGAG
GGCACCGTGGACAACCATCACTTCAAGTGCACATCCGAGGGCGAAGGCAAGCCCTACGAGGGCACCCAGA
CCATGAGAATCAAGGTGGTCGAGGGCGGCCCTCTCCCCTTCGCCTTCGACATCCTGGCTACTAGCTTCCT
CTACGGCAGCAAGACCTTCATCAACCACACCCAGGGCATCCCCGACTTCTTCAAGCAGTCCTTCCCTGAG
GGCTTCACATGGGAGAGAGTCACCACATACGAAGACGGGGGCGTGCTGACCGCTACCCAGGACACCAGCC
TCCAGGACGGCTGCCTCATCTACAACGTCAAGATCAGAGGGGTGAACTTCACATCCAACGGCCCTGTGAT
GCAGAAGAAAACACTCGGCTGGGAGGCCTTCACCGAGACGCTGTACCCCGCTGACGGCGGCCTGGAAGGC
AGAAACGACATGGCCCTGAAGCTCGTGGGCGGGAGCCATCTGATCGCAAACATCAAGACCACATATAGAT
CCAAGAAACCCGCTAAGAACCTCAAGATGCCTGGCGTCTACTATGTGGACTACAGACTGGAAAGAATCAA
GGAGGCCAACAACGAGACCTACGTCGAGCAGCACGAGGTGGCAGTGGCCAGATACTGCGACCTCCCTAGC
AAACTGGGGCACAAGCTTAATGGCGGTGGCGGAGGGATGGATGCTAAGTCACTAACTGCCTGGTCCCGGA
CACTGGTGACCTTCAAGGATGTATTTGTGGACTTCACCAGGGAGGAGTGGAAGCTGCTGGACACTGCTCA
GCAGATCGTGTACAGAAATGTGATGCTGGAGAACTATAAGAACCTGGTTTCCTTGGGTTATCAGCTTACT
AAGCCAGATGTGATCCTCCGGTTGGAGAAGGGAGAAGAGCCCGGCGGTTCCGGCGGAGGGTCGGGGCCGG
CCGGGATCCTCCCCCCCAAGAAAAAGAGGAAGGTATCTAGAGGCCGCAGCCGCCTTTTGGAAGATTTTCG
AAACAACCGGTACCCCAATTTACAACTGCGGGAGATTGCTGGACATATAATGGAATTTTCCCAAGACCAG
CATGGGTCCAGATTCATTCAGCTGAAACTGGAGCGTGCCACACCAGCTGAGCGCCAGCTTGTCTTCAATG
AAATCCTCCAGGCTGCCTACCAACTCATGGTGGATGTGTTTGGTAATTACGTCATTCAGAAGTTCTTTGA
ATTTGGCAGTCTTGAACAGAAGCTGGCTTTGGCAGAACGGATTCGAGGCCACGTCCTGTCATTGGCACTA
CAGATGTATGGCAGCCGTGTTATCGAGAAAGCTCTTGAGTTTATTCCTTCAGACCAGCAGAATGAGATGG
TTCGGGAACTAGATGGCCATGTCTTGAAGTGTGTGAAAGATCAGAATGGCAATCACGTGGTTCAGAAATG
CATTGAATGTGTACAGCCCCAGTCTTTGCAATTTATCATCGATGCGTTTAAGGGACAGGTATTTGCCTTA
TCCACACATCCTTATGGCTGCCGAGTGATTCAGAGAATCCTGGAGCACTGTCTCCCTGACCAGACACTCC
CTATTTTAGAGGAGCTTCACCAGCACACAGAGCAGCTGGTACAGGATCAATATGGAAATTATGTAATCCA
ACATGTACTGGAGCACGGTCGTCCTGAGGATAAAAGCAAAATTGTAGCAGAAATCCGAGGCAATGTACTT
GTATTGAGTCAGCACAAATTTGCAAGCAATGTTGTGGAGAAGTGTGTTACTCACGCCTCACGTACGGAGC
GCGCTGTGCTCATCGATGAGGTGTGCACCATGAACGACGGTCCCCACAGTGCCTTATACACCATGATGAA
GGACCAGTATGCCAACTACGTGGTCCAGAAGATGATTGACGTGGCGGAGCCAGGCCAGCGGAAGATCGTC
ATGCATAAGATCCGGCCCCACATCGCAACTCTTCGTAAGTACACCTATGGCAAGCACATTCTGGCCAAGC
TGGAGAAGTACTACATGAAGAACGGTGTTGACTTAGGGTGATTAATTAAGAATTCGACCCAGCTTTCTTG
TACAAAGTGGTTGATATCCAGCACAGTGGCGGCCGCTCGAGTCTAGAGGGCCCGCGGTTCGAAGGTAAGC
CTATCCCTAACCCTCTCCTCGGTCTCGATTCTACGCGTACCGGTTAGCAATTGTTTTTTCGATGAGTTTG
GACAAACCACAACTAGAATGCAGTGAAAAAAATGCTTTATTTGTGAAATTTGTGATGCTATTGCTTTATT
TGTAACCATTATAAGCTGCAATAAACAAGTTAACAACAACAATTGCATTCATTTTATGTTTCAGGTTCAG
GGGGAGGTGTGGGAGGTTTTTTAAAGCAAGTAAAACCTCTACAAATGTGGTACTTAAGAGGGGGAGACCA
AAGGGCGAGACGTTAAGGCCTCACGTGACATGTGAGCAAAAGGCCAGCAAAAGGCCAGGAACCGTAAAAA
GGCCGCGTTGCTGGCGTTTTTCCATAGGCTCCGCCCCCCTGACGAGCATCACAAAAATCGACGCTCAAGT
CAGAGGTGGCGAAACCCGACAGGACTATAAAGATACCAGGCGTTTCCCCCTGGAAGCTCCCTCGTGCGCT
CTCCTGTTCCGACCCTGCCGCTTACCGGATACCTGTCCGCCTTTCTCCCTTCGGGAAGCGTGGCGCTTTC
TCATAGCTCACGCTGTAGGTATCTCAGTTCGGTGTAGGTCGTTCGCTCCAAGCTGGGCTGTGTGCACGAA
CCCCCCGTTCAGCCCGACCGCTGCGCCTTATCCGGTAACTATCGTCTTGAGTCCAACCCGGTAAGACACG
ACTTATCGCCACTGGCAGCAGCCACTGGTAACAGGATTAGCAGAGCGAGGTATGTAGGCGGTGCTACAGA
GTTCTTGAAGTGGTGGCCTAACTACGGCTACACTAGAAGGACAGTATTTGGTATCTGCGCTCTGCTGAAG
CCAGTTACCTTCGGAAAAAGAGTTGGTAGCTCTTGATCCGGCAAACAAACCACGCTGGTAGCGGTGGTTT
TTTTGTTTGCAAGCAGCAGATTACGCGCAGAAAAAAAGGATCTCAAGAAGATCCTTTGATCTTTTCTACG
GGGTCTGACGCTCAGTGGAACGAAAACTCACGTTAAGGGATTTTGGTCATGCCGTCTCAGAAGAACTCGT
CAAGAAGGCGATAGAAGGCGATGCGCTGCGAATCGGGAGCGGCGATACCGTAAAGCACGAGGAAGCGGTC
AGCCCATTCGCCGCCAAGCTCTTCAGCAATATCACGGGTAGCCAACGCTATGTCCTGATAGCGGTCCGCC
ACACCCAGCCGGCCACAGTCGATGAATCCAGAAAAGCGGCCATTTTCCACCATGATATTCGGCAAGCAGG
CATCGCCATGGGTCACGACGAGATCCTCGCCGTCGGGCATGCTCGCCTTGAGCCTGGCGAACAGTTCGGC
TGGCGCGAGCCCCTGATGCTCTTCGTCCAGATCATCCTGATCGACAAGACCGGCTTCCATCCGAGTACGT
GCTCGCTCGATGCGATGTTTCGCTTGGTGGTCGAATGGGCAGGTAGCCGGATCAAGCGTATGCAGCCGCC
GCATTGCATCAGCCATGATGGATACTTTCTCGGCAGGAGCAAGGTGAGATGACAGGAGATCCTGCCCCGG
CACTTCGCCCAATAGCAGCCAGTCCCTTCCCGCTTCAGTGACAACGTCGAGCACAGCTGCGCAAGGAACG
CCCGTCGTGGCCAGCCACGATAGCCGCGCTGCCTCGTCTTGCAGTTCATTCAGGGCACCGGACAGGTCGG
TCTTGACAAAAAGAACCGGGCGCCCCTGCGCTGACAGCCGGAACACGGCGGCATCAGAGCAGCCGATTGT
CTGTTGTGCCCAGTCATAGCCGAATAGCCTCTCCACCCAAGCGGCCGGAGAACCTGCGTGCAATCCATCT
TGTTCAATCATAATATTATTGAAGCATTTATCAGGGTTCGTCTCGTCCCGGTCTCCTCCCATGCATG
