LOCUS       Exported 912 bp ds-DNA linear SYN 20-JUN-2021
DEFINITION  BFPKRAB_PUFa in pmax-DEST expression vector.
ACCESSION   .
VERSION     .
KEYWORDS    pAC1451_pmax-BFPKRAB_PUFa
SOURCE      synthetic DNA construct
  ORGANISM  synthetic DNA construct
REFERENCE   1 (bases 1 to 912)
  AUTHORS   Cheng AW, Jillette N, Lee P, Plaskon D, Fujiwara Y, Wang W,
            Taghbalout A, Wang H
  TITLE     Casilio: a versatile CRISPR-Cas9-Pumilio hybrid for gene regulation
            and genomic labeling.
  JOURNAL   Cell Res. 2016 Feb;26(2):254-7. doi: 10.1038/cr.2016.3. Epub 2016
            Jan 15.
  PUBMED    26768771
REFERENCE   2 (bases 1 to 912)
  AUTHORS   .
  TITLE     Direct Submission
  JOURNAL   Exported Jun 20, 2021 from SnapGene Server 1.1.58
            http://www.snapgene.com
FEATURES             Location/Qualifiers
     source          1..912
                     /organism="synthetic DNA construct"
                     /mol_type="other DNA"
     protein_bind    33..57
                     /gene="mutant version of attB"
                     /label=attB2
                     /bound_moiety="BP Clonase(TM)"
                     /note="recombination site for the Gateway(R) BP reaction"
ORIGIN
        1 gactcgagcg gccgccactg tgctggatat caaccacttt gtacaagaaa gctgggtcga
       61 attcttaatt aatcacccta agtcaacacc gttcttcatg tagtacttct ccagcttggc
      121 cagaatgtgc ttgccatagg tgtacttacg aagagttgcg atgtggggcc ggatcttatg
      181 catgacgatc ttccgctggc ctggctccgc cacgtcaatc atcttctgga ccacgtagtt
      241 ggcatactgg tccttcatca tggtgtataa ggcactgtgg ggaccgtcgt tcatggtgca
      301 cacctcatcg atgagcacag cgcgctccgt acgtgaggcg tgagtaacac acttctccac
      361 aacattgctt gcaaatttgt gctgactcaa tacaagtaca ttgcctcgga tttctgctac
      421 aattttgctt ttatcctcag gacgaccgtg ctccagtaca tgttggatta cataatttcc
      481 atattgatcc tgtaccagct gctctgtgtg ctggtgaagc tcctctaaaa tagggagtgt
      541 ctggtcaggg agacagtgct ccaggattct ctgaatcact cggcagccat aaggatgtgt
      601 ggataaggca aatacctgtc ccttaaacgc atcgatgata aattgcaaag actggggctg
      661 tacacattca atgcatttct gaaccacgtg attgccattc tgatctttca cacacttcaa
      721 gacatggcca tctagttccc gaaccatctc attctgctgg tctgaaggaa taaactcaag
      781 agctttctcg ataacacggc tgccatacat ctgtagtgcc aatgacagga cgtggcctcg
      841 aatccgttct gccaaagcca gcttctgttc aagactgcca aattcaaaga acttctgaat
      901 gacgtaatta cc
//
