>Addgene plasmid #73693 | pAC1451_pmax-BFPKRAB_PUFa | addgene partial sequence | sequence record 139632 | chim-int-F 5'-TCTTACTGACATCCACTTTGCC-3'
AGCAGGCTCCGAATTCACCGGTGCCGCCACCATGGCCTATCCCTATGACGTGCCCGATTATGCCAGCCTG
GGCAGCGGCTCCCCCAAGAAAAAACGCAAGGTGGAAGATCCTAAGAAAAAGCGGAAAGTGGACGGCATTG
GTAGTGGGAGCAACGGCAGCAGCGGATCCAGCGAGCTGATTAAGGAGAACATGCACATGAAGCTGTACAT
GGAGGGCACCGTGGACAACCATCACTTCAAGTGCACATCCGAGGGCGAAGGCAAGCCCTACGAGGGCACC
CAGACCATGAGAATCAAGGTGGTCGAGGGCGGCCCTCTCCCCTTCGCCTTCGACATCCTGGCTACTAGCT
TCCTCTACGGCAGCAAGACCTTCATCAACCACACCCAGGGCATCCCCGACTTCTTCAAGCAGTCCTTCCC
TGAGGGCTTCACATGGGAGAGAGTCACCACATACGAAGACGGGGGCGTGCTGACCGCTACCCAGGACACC
AGCCTCCAGGACGGCTGCCTCATCTACAACGTCAAGATCAGAGGGGTGAACTTCACATCCAACGGCCCTG
TGATGCAGAAGAAAACACTCGGCTGGGAGGCCTTCACCGAGACGCTGTACCCCGCTGACGGCGGCCTGGA
AGGCAGAAACGACATGGCCCTGAAGCTCGTGGGCGGGAGCCATCTGATCGCAAACATCAAGACCACATAT
AGATCCAAGAAACCCGCTAAGAACCTCAAGATGCCTGGCGTCTACTATGTGGACTACAGACTGGAAAGAA
TCAAGGAGGCCAACAACGAGACCTACGTCGAGCAGCACGAGGTGGCAGTGGCCAGATACTGCGACCTCCC
TAGCAAACTGGGGCACAAGCTTAATGGCGGTGGC
