>Addgene plasmid #73693 | pAC1451_pmax-BFPKRAB_PUFa | addgene partial sequence | sequence record 139634 | BFP-F 5'-CCTTCACCGAGACGCTGTA-3'
GCTCGTGGGCGGGAGCCATCTGATCGCAAACATCAAGACCACATATAGATCCAAGAAACCCGCTAAGAAC
CTCAAGATGCCTGGCGTCTACTATGTGGACTACAGACTGGAAAGAATCAAGGAGGCCAACAACGAGACCT
ACGTCGAGCAGCACGAGGTGGCAGTGGCCAGATACTGCGACCTCCCTAGCAAACTGGGGCACAAGCTTAA
TGGCGGTGGCGGAGGGATGGATGCTAAGTCACTAACTGCCTGGTCCCGGACACTGGTGACCTTCAAGGAT
GTATTTGTGGACTTCACCAGGGAGGAGTGGAAGCTGCTGGACACTGCTCAGCAGATCGTGTACAGAAATG
TGATGCTGGAGAACTATAAGAACCTGGTTTCCTTGGGTTATCAGCTTACTAAGCCAGATGTGATCCTCCG
GTTGGAGAAGGGAGAAGAGCCCGGCGGTTCCGGCGGAGGGTCGGGGCCGGCCGGGATCCTCCCCCCCAAG
AAAAAGAGGAAGGTATCTAGAGGCCGCAGCCGCCTTTTGGAAGATTTTCGAAACAACCGGTACCCCAATT
TACAACTGCGGGAGATTGCTGGACATATAATGGAATTTTCCCAAGACCAGCATGGGTCCAGATTCATTCA
GCTGAAACTGGAGCGTGCCACACCAGCTGAGCGCCAGCTTGTCTTCAATGAAATCCTCCAGGCTGCCTAC
CAACTCATGGTGGATGTGTTTGGTAATTACGTCATTCAGAAGTTCTTTGAATTTGGCAGTCTTGAACAGA
AGCTGGCTTTGGCAGAACGGATTCGAGGCCACGTCCTGTCATTGGCACTACAGATGTATGGCA
